Addgene plasmid #139638: PTPRA_C433S-GFP fusion
Purpose: GFP-tagged gene expression
Depositing lab: Markku Varjosalo. Depositing organization: University of Helsinki. Publication: PTPRA Phosphatase Regulates GDNF-Dependent RET Signaling and Inhibits the RET Mutant MEN2A Oncogenic Potential. Yadav L, Pietila E, Ohman T, Liu X, Mahato AK, Sidorova Y, Lehti K, Saarma M, Varjosalo M. iScience. 2020 Feb 21;23(2):100871. doi: 10.1016/j.isci.2020.100871. Epub 2020 Jan 31. PubMed 32062451.
Backbone
  Vector backbone: pcDNA5/FRT/TO
  Vector type: Mammalian Expression
  Selectable markers: Hygromycin
Growth in bacteria
  Bacterial resistance: Ampicillin, 100 μg/mL
  Growth temperature: 37°C
  Growth strain: DH5alpha
  Copy number: High Copy
Gene/Insert
  Gene/Insert name: PTPRA_C433S
  Species: H. sapiens (human)
  Mutation: C433S
  Entrez Gene: PTPRA (a.k.a. HEPTP, HLPR, HPTPA, HPTPalpha, LRP, PTPA, PTPRL2, R-PTP-alpha, RPTPA)
  Promoter: CMV
  Tag / fusion protein: GFP (C terminal on backbone)
  Cloning method: Gateway Cloning
  Sequencing primers: 5′ CMV forward; 3′ BGH reverse
Terms and licenses: Academic/Nonprofit Terms; Industry Terms: Not Available to Industry
How to cite: PTPRA_C433S-GFP fusion was a gift from Markku Varjosalo (Addgene plasmid # 139638 ; http://n2t.net/addgene:139638 ; RRID:Addgene_139638)
