[The description below was written by a language model from this plasmid's Addgene catalogue record and pLannotate feature annotations shown in this document.]
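Description:
PTPRA_C433S-GFP fusion is a mammalian expression plasmid of about 8.3 kb built on the pcDNA5/FRT/TO backbone. It carries the human receptor-type tyrosine phosphatase alpha (PTPRA) coding sequence with a C433S substitution. The record gives no functional annotation for this mutation. The open reading frame was introduced by Gateway recombination and sits between attB1 and attB2 sites. It continues across the attB2 site into a backbone-encoded EGFP, giving a C-terminally GFP-tagged protein. Transcription is driven by the CMV immediate early enhancer and promoter and is terminated by the bovine growth hormone polyadenylation signal. Just downstream of the CMV promoter, the annotation picks up short tet-operator-containing fragments. These match the "TO" design of this backbone, in which expression is repressed in cells that make the Tet repressor and is induced by tetracycline or doxycycline. In cells without the repressor, the promoter behaves constitutively.

Downstream of the expression cassette, an FRT site lies directly in front of a hygromycin resistance gene followed by an SV40 poly(A) signal. No full promoter is annotated upstream of this gene. This arrangement is typical of Flp-mediated integration systems: recombination into a genomic FRT site in a suitable host line places the marker behind a resident promoter, so hygromycin selection yields isogenic, single-copy stable lines. In bacteria, the plasmid is maintained through a high-copy ColE1/pUC-type origin and ampicillin resistance. Partial f1 ori and lac region fragments remain from the backbone. The stated purpose is GFP-tagged gene expression, which suits localization and comparative studies of the PTPRA mutant. The associated publication concerns PTPRA regulation of GDNF-dependent RET signaling.
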