Features (pLannotate 1.2.2; 24 found; start..end, strand, type, name):
      1..380     +  enhancer       CMV enhancer: human cytomegalovirus immediate early enhancer
    381..584     +  promoter       CMV promoter: human cytomegalovirus (CMV) immediate early promoter
    586..605     +  promoter       PLtetO-1 promoter (fragment): modified phage lambda PL promoter with tet operator sites (Lutz and Bujard, 1997)
    607..626     +  promoter       PLtetO-1 promoter (fragment): modified phage lambda PL promoter with tet operator sites (Lutz and Bujard, 1997)
    634..667     +  promoter       TRE3GV promoter (fragment): 3rd-generation Tet-responsive promoter that can be activated by binding of Tet-On® 3G, optimized for retroviral and lentiviral vectors
    802..826     +  protein_bind   attB1: mutant version of attB; recombination site for the Gateway® BP reaction BP Clonase™
    832..3210    +  CDS            PTPRA: PTPRA_HUMAN - Also known as PTPA, PTPRL2. Experimental evidence at protein level: Swiss-Prot protein existence level 1. Tyrosine protein phosphatase which is involved in integrin- mediated focal adhesion formation (By similarity). Following integrin engagement, specifically recruits BCAR3, BCAR1 and CRK to focal adhesions thereby promoting SRC-mediated phosphorylation of BRAC1 and the subsequent activation of PAK and small GTPase RAC1 and CDC42 (By similarity). From Homo sapiens (Human).
   3215..3239    -  protein_bind   attB2: mutant version of attB; recombination site for the Gateway® BP reaction BP Clonase™
   3253..3969    +  CDS            EGFP: EGFP is a basic (constitutively fluorescent) green fluorescent protein published in 1996, derived from Aequorea victoria. It is reported to be a rapidly-maturing weak dimer with moderate acid sensitivity.
   4058..4282    +  polyA_signal   bGH poly(A) signal: bovine growth hormone polyadenylation signal
   4286..4307    +  promoter       SV40 promoter (fragment): SV40 enhancer and early promoter
   4328..4561    +  rep_origin     f1 ori (fragment) (sequence partly withheld): f1 bacteriophage origin of replication; arrow indicates direction of (+) strand synthesis
   4566..4613    +  protein_bind   FRT: FLP-mediated recombination occurs in the 8-bp core sequence TCTAGAAA (Turan and Bode, 2011). FLP recombinase from the Saccharomyces cerevisiae 2μ plasmid
   4621..5643    +  CDS            HygR: aminoglycoside phosphotransferase from E. coli; aph(4)-Ia; confers resistance to hygromycin
   5653..5778    +  CDS            ble (fragment): BLE_KLEPN - Experimental evidence at protein level: Swiss-Prot protein existence level 1. Binding protein with a strong affinity to the bleomycin family of antibiotics. Binds to CL990; an antimitotic-antibiotic compound. From Klebsiella pneumoniae.
   5773..5894    +  polyA_signal   SV40 poly(A) signal: SV40 polyadenylation signal
   5967..5983    -  protein_bind   lac operator: The lac repressor binds to the lac operator to inhibit transcription in E. coli. This inhibition can be relieved by adding lactose or isopropyl-β-D-thiogalactopyranoside (IPTG). lac repressor encoded by lacI
   5991..6021    -  promoter       lac promoter: promoter for the E. coli lac operon
   6036..6057    -  protein_bind   CAP binding site: CAP binding activates transcription in the presence of cAMP. E. coli catabolite activator protein
   6070..6162    -  CDS            lacI (fragment): lac repressor; lacI; The lac repressor binds to the lac operator to inhibit transcription in E. coli. This inhibition can be relieved by adding lactose or isopropyl-β-D-thiogalactopyranoside (IPTG).
   6345..6933    -  rep_origin     ori: high-copy-number ColE1/pMB1/pBR322/pUC origin of replication
   7104..7964    -  CDS            AmpR: β-lactamase; bla; confers resistance to ampicillin, carbenicillin, and related antibiotics
   7965..8069    -  promoter       AmpR promoter: bla
   8128..8180    -  misc_feature   bom (fragment): basis of mobility region from pBR322
>Addgene plasmid #139638 | PTPRA_C433S-GFP fusion | addgene full sequence | sequence record 308761 | Addgene NGS Result
GACATTGATTATTGACTAGTTATTAATAGTAATCAATTACGGGGTCATTAGTTCATAGCCCATATATGGA
GTTCCGCGTTACATAACTTACGGTAAATGGCCCGCCTGGCTGACCGCCCAACGACCCCCGCCCATTGACG
TCAATAATGACGTATGTTCCCATAGTAACGCCAATAGGGACTTTCCATTGACGTCAATGGGTGGAGTATT
TACGGTAAACTGCCCACTTGGCAGTACATCAAGTGTATCATATGCCAAGTACGCCCCCTATTGACGTCAA
TGACGGTAAATGGCCCGCCTGGCATTATGCCCAGTACATGACCTTATGGGACTTTCCTACTTGGCAGTAC
ATCTACGTATTAGTCATCGCTATTACCATGGTGATGCGGTTTTGGCAGTACATCAATGGGCGTGGATAGC
GGTTTGACTCACGGGGATTTCCAAGTCTCCACCCCATTGACGTCAATGGGAGTTTGTTTTGGCACCAAAA
TCAACGGGACTTTCCAAAATGTCGTAACAACTCCGCCCCATTGACGCAAATGGGCGGTAGGCGTGTACGG
TGGGAGGTCTATATAAGCAGAGCTCTCCCTATCAGTGATAGAGATCTCCCTATCAGTGATAGAGATCGTC
GACGAGCTCGTTTAGTGAACCGTCAGATCGCCTGGAGACGCCATCCACGCTGTTTTGACCTCCATAGAAG
ACACCGGGACCGATCCAGCCTCCGGACTCTAGCGTTTAAACTTAAGCTTGGTACCGAGCTCGGATCCACT
AGTCCAGTGTGGTGGAATTCTGCAGATATCGACAAGTTTGTACAAAAAAGCAGGCTCCACCATGGATTCC
TGGTTCATTCTTGTTCTGCTCGGCAGTGGTCTGATATGTGTCAGTGCCAACAATGCTACCACAGTTGCAC
CTTCTGTAGGAATTACAAGATTAATTAACTCATCAACGGCAGAACCAGTTAAAGAAGAGGCCAAAACTTC
AAATCCAACTTCTTCACTAACTTCTCTTTCTGTGGCACCAACATTCAGCCCAAATATAACTCTGGGACCC
ACCTATTTAACCACTGTCAATTCTTCAGACTCTGACAATGGGACCACAAGAACAGCAAGCACCAATTCTA
TAGGCATTACAATTTCACCAAATGGAACGTGGCTTCCAGATAACCAGTTCACGGATGCCAGAACAGAACC
CTGGGAGGGGAATTCCAGCACCGCAGCAACCACTCCAGAAACTTTCCCTCCTTCAGATGAGACACCAATT
ATTGCGGTGATGGTGGCCCTGTCCTCTCTGCTAGTGATCGTGTTTATTATCATAGTTTTGTACATGTTAA
GGTTTAAGAAATACAAGCAAGCTGGGAGCCATTCCAATTCTTTCCGCTTATCCAACGGCCGCACTGAGGA
TGTGGAGCCCCAGAGTGTGCCACTTCTGGCCAGATCCCCAAGCACCAACAGGAAATACCCACCCCTGCCC
GTGGACAAGCTGGAAGAGGAAATTAACCGGAGAATGGCAGACGACAATAAGCTCTTCAGGGAGGAATTCA
ACGCTCTCCCTGCATGTCCTATCCAGGCCACCTGTGAGGCTGCTTCCAAGGAGGAAAACAAGGAAAAAAA
TCGATATGTAAACATCTTGCCTTATGACCACTCTAGAGTCCACCTGACACCGGTTGAAGGGGTTCCAGAT
TCTGATTACATCAATGCTTCATTCATCAACGGTTACCAAGAAAAGAACAAATTCATTGCTGCACAAGGAC
CAAAAGAAGAAACGGTGAATGATTTCTGGCGGATGATCTGGGAACAAAACACAGCCACCATCGTCATGGT
TACCAACCTGAAGGAGAGAAAGGAGTGCAAGTGCGCCCAGTACTGGCCAGACCAAGGCTGCTGGACCTAT
GGGAATATTCGGGTGTCTGTAGAGGATGTGACTGTCCTGGTGGACTACACAGTACGGAAGTTCTGCATCC
AGCAGGTGGGCGACATGACCAACAGAAAGCCACAGCGCCTCATCACTCAGTTCCACTTTACCAGCTGGCC
AGACTTTGGGGTGCCTTTTACCCCGATCGGCATGCTCAAGTTCCTCAAGAAGGTGAAGGCCTGTAACCCT
CAGTATGCAGGGGCCATCGTGGTCCACTCCAGTGCAGGTGTAGGGCGTACAGGTACCTTTGTCGTCATTG
ATGCCATGCTGGACATGATGCATACAGAACGGAAGGTGGACGTGTATGGCTTTGTGAGCCGGATCCGGGC
ACAGCGCTGCCAGATGGTGCAAACCGATATGCAGTATGTCTTCATATACCAAGCCCTTCTGGAGCATTAT
CTCTATGGAGATACAGAACTGGAAGTGACCTCTCTAGAAACCCACCTGCAGAAAATTTACAACAAAATCC
CAGGGACCAGCAACAATGGATTAGAGGAGGAGTTTAAGAAGTTAACATCAATCAAAATCCAGAATGACAA
GATGCGGACTGGAAACCTTCCAGCCAACATGAAGAAGAACCGTGTTTTACAGATCATTCCATATGAATTC
AACAGAGTGATCATTCCAGTTAAGCGGGGCGAAGAGAATACAGACTATGTGAACGCATCCTTTATTGATG
GCTACCGGCAGAAGGACTCCTATATCGCCAGCCAGGGCCCTCTTCTCCACACAATTGAGGACTTCTGGCG
AATGATCTGGGAGTGGAAATCCTGCTCTATCGTGATGCTAACAGAACTGGAGGAGAGAGGCCAGGAGAAG
TGTGCCCAGTACTGGCCATCTGATGGACTGGTGTCCTATGGAGATATTACAGTGGAACTGAAGAAGGAGG
AGGAATGTGAGAGCTACACCGTCCGAGACCTCCTGGTCACCAACACCAGGGAGAATAAGAGCCGGCAGAT
CCGGCAGTTCCACTTCCATGGCTGGCCTGAAGTGGGCATCCCCAGTGACGGAAAGGGCATGATCAGCATC
ATCGCCGCCGTGCAGAAGCAGCAGCAGCAGTCAGGGAACCACCCCATCACCGTGCACTGCAGCGCCGGGG
CAGGAAGGACGGGGACCTTCTGTGCCCTGAGCACCGTCCTGGAGCGTGTGAAAGCAGAGGGGATTTTGGA
TGTCTTCCAGACTGTCAAGAGCCTGCGGCTACAGAGGCCACACATGGTCCAGACACTGGAACAGTATGAG
TTCTGCTACAAGGTGGTGCAGGAGTATATTGATGCATTCTCAGATTATGCCAACTTCAAGTTGGACCCAG
CTTTCTTGTACAAAGTGGTGAGCTCCGCCACCATGGTGAGCAAGGGCGAGGAGCTGTTCACCGGGGTGGT
GCCCATCCTGGTCGAGCTGGACGGCGACGTAAACGGCCACAAGTTCAGCGTGTCCGGCGAGGGCGAGGGC
GATGCCACCTACGGCAAGCTGACCCTGAAGTTCATCTGCACCACCGGCAAGCTGCCCGTGCCCTGGCCCA
CCCTCGTGACCACCCTGACCTACGGCGTGCAGTGCTTCAGCCGCTACCCCGACCACATGAAGCAGCACGA
CTTCTTCAAGTCCGCCATGCCCGAAGGCTACGTCCAGGAGCGCACCATCTTCTTCAAGGACGACGGCAAC
TACAAGACCCGCGCCGAGGTGAAGTTCGAGGGCGACACCCTGGTGAACCGCATCGAGCTGAAGGGCATCG
ACTTCAAGGAGGACGGCAACATCCTGGGGCACAAGCTGGAGTACAACTACAACAGCCACAACGTCTATAT
CATGGCCGACAAGCAGAAGAACGGCATCAAGGTGAACTTCAAGATCCGCCACAACATCGAGGACGGCAGC
GTGCAGCTCGCCGACCACTACCAGCAGAACACCCCCATCGGCGACGGCCCCGTGCTGCTGCCCGACAACC
ACTACCTGAGCACCCAGTCCGCCCTGAGCAAAGACCCCAACGAGAAGCGCGATCACATGGTCCTGCTGGA
GTTCGTGACCGCCGCCGGGATCACTCTCGGCATGGACGAGCTGTACAAGCACCGGTCCACGTGACGTAAG
CTAGATCCAGCACAGTGGCGGCCGCTCGAGTCTAGAGGGCCCGTTTAAACCCGCTGATCAGCCTCGACTG
TGCCTTCTAGTTGCCAGCCATCTGTTGTTTGCCCCTCCCCCGTGCCTTCCTTGACCCTGGAAGGTGCCAC
TCCCACTGTCCTTTCCTAATAAAATGAGGAAATTGCATCGCATTGTCTGAGTAGGTGTCATTCTATTCTG
GGGGGTGGGGTGGGGCAGGACAGCAAGGGGGAGGATTGGGAAGACAATAGCAGGCATGCTGGGGATGCGG
TGGGCTCTATGGCTTCTGAGGCGGAAAGAACCAGCTGGGGCTCTAGGGGGTATCCCC
[124 nt withheld, positions 4328-4451]
C
[91 nt withheld, positions 4453-4543]
AGGGTGATGGTTCACGTACCTAGAAGTTCCTATTCCGAAGTTCCTATTCTCTAGAAAGTATAGGAACTTC
CTTGGCCAAAAAGCCTGAACTCACCGCGACGTCTGTCGAGAAGTTTCTGATCGAAAAGTTCGACAGCGTC
TCCGACCTGATGCAGCTCTCGGAGGGCGAAGAATCTCGTGCTTTCAGCTTCGATGTAGGAGGGCGTGGAT
ATGTCCTGCGGGTAAATAGCTGCGCCGATGGTTTCTACAAAGATCGTTATGTTTATCGGCACTTTGCATC
GGCCGCGCTCCCGATTCCGGAAGTGCTTGACATTGGGGAATTCAGCGAGAGCCTGACCTATTGCATCTCC
CGCCGTGCACAGGGTGTCACGTTGCAAGACCTGCCTGAAACCGAACTGCCCGCTGTTCTGCAGCCGGTCG
CGGAGGCCATGGATGCGATCGCTGCGGCCGATCTTAGCCAGACGAGCGGGTTCGGCCCATTCGGACCGCA
AGGAATCGGTCAATACACTACATGGCGTGATTTCATATGCGCGATTGCTGATCCCCATGTGTATCACTGG
CAAACTGTGATGGACGACACCGTCAGTGCGTCCGTCGCGCAGGCTCTCGATGAGCTGATGCTTTGGGCCG
AGGACTGCCCCGAAGTCCGGCACCTCGTGCACGCGGATTTCGGCTCCAACAATGTCCTGACGGACAATGG
CCGCATAACAGCGGTCATTGACTGGAGCGAGGCGATGTTCGGGGATTCCCAATACGAGGTCGCCAACATC
TTCTTCTGGAGGCCGTGGTTGGCTTGTATGGAGCAGCAGACGCGCTACTTCGAGCGGAGGCATCCGGAGC
TTGCAGGATCGCCGCGGCTCCGGGCGTATATGCTCCGCATTGGTCTTGACCAACTCTATCAGAGCTTGGT
TGACGGCAATTTCGATGATGCAGCTTGGGCGCAGGGTCGATGCGACGCAATCGTCCGATCCGGAGCCGGG
ACTGTCGGGCGTACACAAATCGCCCGCAGAAGCGCGGCCGTCTGGACCGATGGCTGTGTAGAAGTACTCG
CCGATAGTGGAAACCGACGCCCCAGCACTCGTCCGAGGGCAAAGGAATAGCACGTACTACGAGATTTCGA
TTCCACCGCCGCCTTCTATGAAAGGTTGGGCTTCGGAATCGTTTTCCGGGACGCCGGCTGGATGATCCTC
CAGCGCGGGGATCTCATGCTGGAGTTCTTCGCCCACCCCAACTTGTTTATTGCAGCTTATAATGGTTACA
AATAAAGCAATAGCATCACAAATTTCACAAATAAAGCATTTTTTTCACTGCATTCTAGTTGTGGTTTGTC
CAAACTCATCAATGTATCTTATCATGTCTGTATACCGTCGACCTCTAGCTAGAGCTTGGCGTAATCATGG
TCATAGCTGTTTCCTGTGTGAAATTGTTATCCGCTCACAATTCCACACAACATACGAGCCGGAAGCATAA
AGTGTAAAGCCTGGGGTGCCTAATGAGTGAGCTAACTCACATTAATTGCGTTGCGCTCACTGCCCGCTTT
CCAGTCGGGAAACCTGTCGTGCCAGCTGCATTAATGAATCGGCCAACGCGCGGGGAGAGGCGGTTTGCGT
ATTGGGCGCTCTTCCGCTTCCTCGCTCACTGACTCGCTGCGCTCGGTCGTTCGGCTGCGGCGAGCGGTAT
CAGCTCACTCAAAGGCGGTAATACGGTTATCCACAGAATCAGGGGATAACGCAGGAAAGAACATGTGAGC
AAAAGGCCAGCAAAAGGCCAGGAACCGTAAAAAGGCCGCGTTGCTGGCGTTTTTCCATAGGCTCCGCCCC
CCTGACGAGCATCACAAAAATCGACGCTCAAGTCAGAGGTGGCGAAACCCGACAGGACTATAAAGATACC
AGGCGTTTCCCCCTGGAAGCTCCCTCGTGCGCTCTCCTGTTCCGACCCTGCCGCTTACCGGATACCTGTC
CGCCTTTCTCCCTTCGGGAAGCGTGGCGCTTTCTCATAGCTCACGCTGTAGGTATCTCAGTTCGGTGTAG
GTCGTTCGCTCCAAGCTGGGCTGTGTGCACGAACCCCCCGTTCAGCCCGACCGCTGCGCCTTATCCGGTA
ACTATCGTCTTGAGTCCAACCCGGTAAGACACGACTTATCGCCACTGGCAGCAGCCACTGGTAACAGGAT
TAGCAGAGCGAGGTATGTAGGCGGTGCTACAGAGTTCTTGAAGTGGTGGCCTAACTACGGCTACACTAGA
AGAACAGTATTTGGTATCTGCGCTCTGCTGAAGCCAGTTACCTTCGGAAAAAGAGTTGGTAGCTCTTGAT
CCGGCAAACAAACCACCGCTGGTAGCGGTGGTTTTTTTGTTTGCAAGCAGCAGATTACGCGCAGAAAAAA
AGGATCTCAAGAAGATCCTTTGATCTTTTCTACGGGGTCTGACGCTCAGTGGAACGAAAACTCACGTTAA
GGGATTTTGGTCATGAGATTATCAAAAAGGATCTTCACCTAGATCCTTTTAAATTAAAAATGAAGTTTTA
AATCAATCTAAAGTATATATGAGTAAACTTGGTCTGACAGTTACCAATGCTTAATCAGTGAGGCACCTAT
CTCAGCGATCTGTCTATTTCGTTCATCCATAGTTGCCTGACTCCCCGTCGTGTAGATAACTACGATACGG
GAGGGCTTACCATCTGGCCCCAGTGCTGCAATGATACCGCGAGACCCACGCTCACCGGCTCCAGATTTAT
CAGCAATAAACCAGCCAGCCGGAAGGGCCGAGCGCAGAAGTGGTCCTGCAACTTTATCCGCCTCCATCCA
GTCTATTAATTGTTGCCGGGAAGCTAGAGTAAGTAGTTCGCCAGTTAATAGTTTGCGCAACGTTGTTGCC
ATTGCTACAGGCATCGTGGTGTCACGCTCGTCGTTTGGTATGGCTTCATTCAGCTCCGGTTCCCAACGAT
CAAGGCGAGTTACATGATCCCCCATGTTGTGCAAAAAAGCGGTTAGCTCCTTCGGTCCTCCGATCGTTGT
CAGAAGTAAGTTGGCCGCAGTGTTATCACTCATGGTTATGGCAGCACTGCATAATTCTCTTACTGTCATG
CCATCCGTAAGATGCTTTTCTGTGACTGGTGAGTACTCAACCAAGTCATTCTGAGAATAGTGTATGCGGC
GACCGAGTTGCTCTTGCCCGGCGTCAATACGGGATAATACCGCGCCACATAGCAGAACTTTAAAAGTGCT
CATCATTGGAAAACGTTCTTCGGGGCGAAAACTCTCAAGGATCTTACCGCTGTTGAGATCCAGTTCGATG
TAACCCACTCGTGCACCCAACTGATCTTCAGCATCTTTTACTTTCACCAGCGTTTCTGGGTGAGCAAAAA
CAGGAAGGCAAAATGCCGCAAAAAAGGGAATAAGGGCGACACGGAAATGTTGAATACTCATACTCTTCCT
TTTTCAATATTATTGAAGCATTTATCAGGGTTATTGTCTCATGAGCGGATACATATTTGAATGTATTTAG
AAAAATAAACAAATAGGGGTTCCGCGCACATTTCCCCGAAAAGTGCCACCTGACGTCGACGGATCGGGAG
ATCTCCCGATCCCCTATGGTGCACTCTCAGTACAATCTGCTCTGATGCCGCATAGTTAAGCCAGTATCTG
CTCCCTGCTTGTGTGTTGGAGGTCGCTGAGTAGTGCGCGAGCAAAATTTAAGCTACAACAAGGCAAGGCT
TGACCGACAATTGCATGAAGAATCTGCTTAGGGTTAGGCGTTTTGCGCTGCTTCGCGATGTACGGGCCAG
ATATACGCGTT
